>Addgene plasmid #130813 | pAG153 FKBP-CFAST11 | depositor full sequence | sequence record 250351 | pAG153 FKBP-CFAST11 sequence 4389 bps
TAGTTATTAATAGTAATCAATTACGGGGTCATTAGTTCATAGCCCATATATGGAGTTCCGCGTTACATAA
CTTACGGTAAATGGCCCGCCTGGCTGACCGCCCAACGACCCCCGCCCATTGACGTCAATAATGACGTATG
TTCCCATAGTAACGCCAATAGGGACTTTCCATTGACGTCAATGGGTGGAGTATTTACGGTAAACTGCCCA
CTTGGCAGTACATCAAGTGTATCATATGCCAAGTACGCCCCCTATTGACGTCAATGACGGTAAATGGCCC
GCCTGGCATTATGCCCAGTACATGACCTTATGGGACTTTCCTACTTGGCAGTACATCTACGTATTAGTCA
TCGCTATTACCATGGTGATGCGGTTTTGGCAGTACATCAATGGGCGTGGATAGCGGTTTGACTCACGGGG
ATTTCCAAGTCTCCACCCCATTGACGTCAATGGGAGTTTGTTTTGGCACCAAAATCAACGGGACTTTCCA
AAATGTCGTAACAACTCCGCCCCATTGACGCAAATGGGCGGTAGGCGTGTACGGTGGGAGGTCTATATAA
GCAGAGCTGGTTTAGTGAACCGTCAGATCCGCTAGCGCTACCGGACTCAGATCTGCCACCATGGAACAAA
AGCTTATTTCTGAAGAGGACTTGGAATTCGGAGTGCAGGTGGAAACCATCTCCCCAGGAGACGGGCGCAC
CTTCCCCAAGCGCGGCCAGACCTGCGTGGTGCACTACACCGGGATGCTTGAAGATGGAAAGAAATTTGAT
TCCTCCCGGGACAGAAACAAGCCCTTTAAGTTTATGCTAGGCAAGCAGGAGGTGATCCGAGGCTGGGAAG
AAGGGGTTGCCCAGATGAGTGTGGGTCAGAGAGCCAAACTGACTATATCTCCAGATTATGCCTATGGTGC
CACTGGGCACCCAGGCATCATCCCACCACATGCCACTCTCGTCTTCGATGTGGAGCTTCTAAAACTGGAA
GAATCCGGAGGAGGCGGCAGCGGCGGAGGGGGATCCGGTGACAGCTATTGGGTCTTTGTGAAACGGGTGT
AATAGGCGGCCGCGACTCTAGATCATAATCAGCCATACCACATTTGTAGAGGTTTTACTTGCTTTAAAAA
ACCTCCCACACCTCCCCCTGAACCTGAAACATAAAATGAATGCAATTGTTGTTGTTAACTTGTTTATTGC
AGCTTATAATGGTTACAAATAAAGCAATAGCATCACAAATTTCACAAATAAAGCATTTTTTTCACTGCAT
TCTAGTTGTGGTTTGTCCAAACTCATCAATGTATCTTAAGGCGTAAATTGTAAGCGTTAATATTTTGTTA
AAATTCGCGTTAAATTTTTGTTAAATCAGCTCATTTTTTAACCAATAGGCCGAAATCGGCAAAATCCCTT
ATAAATCAAAAGAATAGACCGAGATAGGGT
[37 nt withheld, positions 1431-1467]
AAAGAACGTGGACTCCAACGTCAAAGG
[49 nt withheld, positions 1495-1543]
T
[91 nt withheld, positions 1545-1635]
G
[124 nt withheld, positions 1637-1760]
CAGGTGGCACTTTTCGGGGAAATGTGCGCGGAACCCCTATTTGTTTATTTTTCTAAATACATTCAAATAT
GTATCCGCTCATGAGACAATAACCCTGATAAATGCTTCAATAATATTGAAAAAGGAAGAGTCCTGAGGCG
GAAAGAACCAGCTGTGGAATGTGTGTCAGTTAGGGTGTGGAAAGTCCCCAGGCTCCCCAGCAGGCAGAAG
TATGCAAAGCATGCATCTCAATTAGTCAGCAACCAGGTGTGGAAAGTCCCCAGGCTCCCCAGCAGGCAGA
AGTATGCAAAGCATGCATCTCAATTAGTCAGCAACCATAGTCCCGCCCCTAACTCCGCCCATCCCGCCCC
TAACTCCGCCCAGTTCCGCCCATTCTCCGCCCCATGGCTGACTAATTTTTTTTATTTATGCAGAGGCCGA
GGCCGCCTCGGCCTCTGAGCTATTCCAGAAGTAGTGAGGAGGCTTTTTTGGAGGCCTAGGCTTTTGCAAA
GATCGATCAAGAGACAGGATGAGGATCGTTTCGCATGATTGAACAAGATGGATTGCACGCAGGTTCTCCG
GCCGCTTGGGTGGAGAGGCTATTCGGCTATGACTGGGCACAACAGACAATCGGCTGCTCTGATGCCGCCG
TGTTCCGGCTGTCAGCGCAGGGGCGCCCGGTTCTTTTTGTCAAGACCGACCTGTCCGGTGCCCTGAATGA
ACTGCAAGACGAGGCAGCGCGGCTATCGTGGCTGGCCACGACGGGCGTTCCTTGCGCAGCTGTGCTCGAC
GTTGTCACTGAAGCGGGAAGGGACTGGCTGCTATTGGGCGAAGTGCCGGGGCAGGATCTCCTGTCATCTC
ACCTTGCTCCTGCCGAGAAAGTATCCATCATGGCTGATGCAATGCGGCGGCTGCATACGCTTGATCCGGC
TACCTGCCCATTCGACCACCAAGCGAAACATCGCATCGAGCGAGCACGTACTCGGATGGAAGCCGGTCTT
GTCGATCAGGATGATCTGGACGAAGAGCATCAGGGGCTCGCGCCAGCCGAACTGTTCGCCAGGCTCAAGG
CGAGCATGCCCGACGGCGAGGATCTCGTCGTGACCCATGGCGATGCCTGCTTGCCGAATATCATGGTGGA
AAATGGCCGCTTTTCTGGATTCATCGACTGTGGCCGGCTGGGTGTGGCGGACCGCTATCAGGACATAGCG
TTGGCTACCCGTGATATTGCTGAAGAGCTTGGCGGCGAATGGGCTGACCGCTTCCTCGTGCTTTACGGTA
TCGCCGCTCCCGATTCGCAGCGCATCGCCTTCTATCGCCTTCTTGACGAGTTCTTCTGAGCGGGACTCTG
GGGTTCGAAATGACCGACCAAGCGACGCCCAACCTGCCATCACGAGATTTCGATTCCACCGCCGCCTTCT
ATGAAAGGTTGGGCTTCGGAATCGTTTTCCGGGACGCCGGCTGGATGATCCTCCAGCGCGGGGATCTCAT
GCTGGAGTTCTTCGCCCACCCTAGGGGGAGGCTAACTGAAACACGGAAGGAGACAATACCGGAAGGAACC
CGCGCTATGACGGCAATAAAAAGACAGAATAAAACGCACGGTGTTGGGTCGTTTGTTCATAAACGCGGGG
TTCGGTCCCAGGGCTGGCACTCTGTCGATACCCCACCGAGACCCCATTGGGGCCAATACGCCCGCGTTTC
TTCCTTTTCCCCACCCCACCCCCCAAGTTCGGGTGAAGGCCCAGGGCTCGCAGCCAACGTCGGGGCGGCA
GGCCCTGCCATAGCCTCAGGTTACTCATATATACTTTAGATTGATTTAAAACTTCATTTTTAATTTAAAA
GGATCTAGGTGAAGATCCTTTTTGATAATCTCATGACCAAAATCCCTTAACGTGAGTTTTCGTTCCACTG
AGCGTCAGACCCCGTAGAAAAGATCAAAGGATCTTCTTGAGATCCTTTTTTTCTGCGCGTAATCTGCTGC
TTGCAAACAAAAAAACCACCGCTACCAGCGGTGGTTTGTTTGCCGGATCAAGAGCTACCAACTCTTTTTC
CGAAGGTAACTGGCTTCAGCAGAGCGCAGATACCAAATACTGTCCTTCTAGTGTAGCCGTAGTTAGGCCA
CCACTTCAAGAACTCTGTAGCACCGCCTACATACCTCGCTCTGCTAATCCTGTTACCAGTGGCTGCTGCC
AGTGGCGATAAGTCGTGTCTTACCGGGTTGGACTCAAGACGATAGTTACCGGATAAGGCGCAGCGGTCGG
GCTGAACGGGGGGTTCGTGCACACAGCCCAGCTTGGAGCGAACGACCTACACCGAACTGAGATACCTACA
GCGTGAGCTATGAGAAAGCGCCACGCTTCCCGAAGGGAGAAAGGCGGACAGGTATCCGGTAAGCGGCAGG
GTCGGAACAGGAGAGCGCACGAGGGAGCTTCCAGGGGGAAACGCCTGGTATCTTTATAGTCCTGTCGGGT
TTCGCCACCTCTGACTTGAGCGTCGATTTTTGTGATGCTCGTCAGGGGGGCGGAGCCTATGGAAAAACGC
CAGCAACGCGGCCTTTTTACGGTTCCTGGCCTTTTGCTGGCCTTTTGCTCACATGTTCTTTCCTGCGTTA
TCCCCTGATTCTGTGGATAACCGTATTACCGCCATGCAT
Features (pLannotate 1.2.2; 16 found; start..end, strand, type, name):
     61..364     +  enhancer       CMV enhancer: human cytomegalovirus immediate early enhancer
    365..568     +  promoter       CMV promoter: human cytomegalovirus (CMV) immediate early promoter
    591..614     +  misc_feature   MCS (fragment): multiple cloning site
    627..653     +  CDS            Myc (fragment): Myc (human c-Myc proto-oncogene) epitope tag
    660..980     +  CDS            DmrB: F36V mutant of FK506-binding protein FKBP12 binds synthetic ligands that do not bind wild-type FKBP
   1014..1049    +  CDS            Y-FAST (fragment): small protein tag, derived from photoactive yellow protein, that allows in vivo fluorescent labeling by addition of a cell-permeant fluorogen (Plamont et al., 2016)
   1071..1154    +  CDS            large T antigen (fragment): large T antigen from SV40 (simian virus 40)
   1177..1298    +  polyA_signal   SV40 poly(A) signal: SV40 polyadenylation signal
   1332..1760    -  rep_origin     f1 ori (sequence partly withheld): f1 bacteriophage origin of replication; arrow indicates direction of (+) strand synthesis
   1787..1891    +  promoter       AmpR promoter: bla
   1893..2250    +  promoter       SV40 promoter: SV40 enhancer and early promoter
   2285..3079    +  CDS            NeoR/KanR: aminoglycoside phosphotransferase from Tn5; aph(3')-II (or nptII); confers resistance to neomycin, kanamycin, and G418 (Geneticin®)
   3100..3252    +  CDS            ble (fragment): BLE_KLEPN - Experimental evidence at protein level: Swiss-Prot protein existence level 1. Binding protein with a strong affinity to the bleomycin family of antibiotics. Binds to CL990; an antimitotic-antibiotic compound. From Klebsiella pneumoniae.
   3311..3358    +  polyA_signal   HSV TK poly(A) signal: herpes simplex virus thymidine kinase polyadenylation signal (Cole and Stacy, 1985)
   3449..3465    -  polyA_signal   bGH poly(A) signal (fragment): bovine growth hormone polyadenylation signal
   3687..4275    +  rep_origin     ori: high-copy-number ColE1/pMB1/pBR322/pUC origin of replication
