>Addgene plasmid #130813 | pAG153 FKBP-CFAST11 | addgene full sequence | sequence record 254951 | Addgene NGS Result
GCATTAGTTATTAATAGTAATCAATTACGGGGTCATTAGTTCATAGCCCATATATGGAGTTCCGCGTTAC
ATAACTTACGGTAAATGGCCCGCCTGGCTGACCGCCCAACGACCCCCGCCCATTGACGTCAATAATGACG
TATGTTCCCATAGTAACGCCAATAGGGACTTTCCATTGACGTCAATGGGTGGAGTATTTACGGTAAACTG
CCCACTTGGCAGTACATCAAGTGTATCATATGCCAAGTACGCCCCCTATTGACGTCAATGACGGTAAATG
GCCCGCCTGGCATTATGCCCAGTACATGACCTTATGGGACTTTCCTACTTGGCAGTACATCTACGTATTA
GTCATCGCTATTACCATGGTGATGCGGTTTTGGCAGTACATCAATGGGCGTGGATAGCGGTTTGACTCAC
GGGGATTTCCAAGTCTCCACCCCATTGACGTCAATGGGAGTTTGTTTTGGCACCAAAATCAACGGGACTT
TCCAAAATGTCGTAACAACTCCGCCCCATTGACGCAAATGGGCGGTAGGCGTGTACGGTGGGAGGTCTAT
ATAAGCAGAGCTGGTTTAGTGAACCGTCAGATCCGCTAGCGCTACCGGACTCAGATCTGCCACCATGGAA
CAAAAGCTTATTTCTGAAGAGGACTTGGAATTCGGAGTGCAGGTGGAAACCATCTCCCCAGGAGACGGGC
GCACCTTCCCCAAGCGCGGCCAGACCTGCGTGGTGCACTACACCGGGATGCTTGAAGATGGAAAGAAATT
TGATTCCTCCCGGGACAGAAACAAGCCCTTTAAGTTTATGCTAGGCAAGCAGGAGGTGATCCGAGGCTGG
GAAGAAGGGGTTGCCCAGATGAGTGTGGGTCAGAGAGCCAAACTGACTATATCTCCAGATTATGCCTATG
GTGCCACTGGGCACCCAGGCATCATCCCACCACATGCCACTCTCGTCTTCGATGTGGAGCTTCTAAAACT
GGAAGAATCCGGAGGAGGCGGCAGCGGCGGAGGGGGATCCGGTGACAGCTATTGGGTCTTTGTGAAACGG
GTGTAATAGGCGGCCGCGACTCTAGATCATAATCAGCCATACCACATTTGTAGAGGTTTTACTTGCTTTA
AAAAACCTCCCACACCTCCCCCTGAACCTGAAACATAAAATGAATGCAATTGTTGTTGTTAACTTGTTTA
TTGCAGCTTATAATGGTTACAAATAAAGCAATAGCATCACAAATTTCACAAATAAAGCATTTTTTTCACT
GCATTCTAGTTGTGGTTTGTCCAAACTCATCAATGTATCTTAAGGCGTAAATTGTAAGCGTTAATATTTT
GTTAAAATTCGCGTTAAATTTTTGTTAAATCAGCTCATTTTTTAACCAATAGGCCGAAATCGGCAAAATC
CCTTATAAATCAAAAGAATAGACCGAGATAGGGT
[37 nt withheld, positions 1435-1471]
AAAGAACGTGGACTCCAACGTCAAAGG
[49 nt withheld, positions 1499-1547]
T
[91 nt withheld, positions 1549-1639]
G
[124 nt withheld, positions 1641-1764]
CAGGTGGCACTTTTCGGGGAAATGTGCGCGGAACCCCTATTTGTTTATTTTTCTAAATACATTCAAATAT
GTATCCGCTCATGAGACAATAACCCTGATAAATGCTTCAATAATATTGAAAAAGGAAGAGTCCTGAGGCG
GAAAGAACCAGCTGTGGAATGTGTGTCAGTTAGGGTGTGGAAAGTCCCCAGGCTCCCCAGCAGGCAGAAG
TATGCAAAGCATGCATCTCAATTAGTCAGCAACCAGGTGTGGAAAGTCCCCAGGCTCCCCAGCAGGCAGA
AGTATGCAAAGCATGCATCTCAATTAGTCAGCAACCATAGTCCCGCCCCTAACTCCGCCCATCCCGCCCC
TAACTCCGCCCAGTTCCGCCCATTCTCCGCCCCATGGCTGACTAATTTTTTTTATTTATGCAGAGGCCGA
GGCCGCCTCGGCCTCTGAGCTATTCCAGAAGTAGTGAGGAGGCTTTTTTGGAGGCCTAGGCTTTTGCAAA
GATCGATCAAGAGACAGGATGAGGATCGTTTCGCATGATTGAACAAGATGGATTGCACGCAGGTTCTCCG
GCCGCTTGGGTGGAGAGGCTATTCGGCTATGACTGGGCACAACAGACAATCGGCTGCTCTGATGCCGCCG
TGTTCCGGCTGTCAGCGCAGGGGCGCCCGGTTCTTTTTGTCAAGACCGACCTGTCCGGTGCCCTGAATGA
ACTGCAAGACGAGGCAGCGCGGCTATCGTGGCTGGCCACGACGGGCGTTCCTTGCGCAGCTGTGCTCGAC
GTTGTCACTGAAGCGGGAAGGGACTGGCTGCTATTGGGCGAAGTGCCGGGGCAGGATCTCCTGTCATCTC
ACCTTGCTCCTGCCGAGAAAGTATCCATCATGGCTGATGCAATGCGGCGGCTGCATACGCTTGATCCGGC
TACCTGCCCATTCGACCACCAAGCGAAACATCGCATCGAGCGAGCACGTACTCGGATGGAAGCCGGTCTT
GTCGATCAGGATGATCTGGACGAAGAGCATCAGGGGCTCGCGCCAGCCGAACTGTTCGCCAGGCTCAAGG
CGAGCATGCCCGACGGCGAGGATCTCGTCGTGACCCATGGCGATGCCTGCTTGCCGAATATCATGGTGGA
AAATGGCCGCTTTTCTGGATTCATCGACTGTGGCCGGCTGGGTGTGGCGGACCGCTATCAGGACATAGCG
TTGGCTACCCGTGATATTGCTGAAGAGCTTGGCGGCGAATGGGCTGACCGCTTCCTCGTGCTTTACGGTA
TCGCCGCTCCCGATTCGCAGCGCATCGCCTTCTATCGCCTTCTTGACGAGTTCTTCTGAGCGGGACTCTG
GGGTTCGAAATGACCGACCAAGCGACGCCCAACCTGCCATCACGAGATTTCGATTCCACCGCCGCCTTCT
ATGAAAGGTTGGGCTTCGGAATCGTTTTCCGGGACGCCGGCTGGATGATCCTCCAGCGCGGGGATCTCAT
GCTGGAGTTCTTCGCCCACCCTAGGGGGAGGCTAACTGAAACACGGAAGGAGACAATACCGGAAGGAACC
CGCGCTATGACGGCAATAAAAAGACAGAATAAAACGCACGGTGTTGGGTCGTTTGTTCATAAACGCGGGG
TTCGGTCCCAGGGCTGGCACTCTGTCGATACCCCACCGAGACCCCATTGGGGCCAATACGCCCGCGTTTC
TTCCTTTTCCCCACCCCACCCCCCAAGTTCGGGTGAAGGCCCAGGGCTCGCAGCCAACGTCGGGGCGGCA
GGCCCTGCCATAGCCTCAGGTTACTCATATATACTTTAGATTGATTTAAAACTTCATTTTTAATTTAAAA
GGATCTAGGTGAAGATCCTTTTTGATAATCTCATGACCAAAATCCCTTAACGTGAGTTTTCGTTCCACTG
AGCGTCAGACCCCGTAGAAAAGATCAAAGGATCTTCTTGAGATCCTTTTTTTCTGCGCGTAATCTGCTGC
TTGCAAACAAAAAAACCACCGCTACCAGCGGTGGTTTGTTTGCCGGATCAAGAGCTACCAACTCTTTTTC
CGAAGGTAACTGGCTTCAGCAGAGCGCAGATACCAAATACTGTTCTTCTAGTGTAGCCGTAGTTAGGCCA
CCACTTCAAGAACTCTGTAGCACCGCCTACATACCTCGCTCTGCTAATCCTGTTACCAGTGGCTGCTGCC
AGTGGCGATAAGTCGTGTCTTACCGGGTTGGACTCAAGACGATAGTTACCGGATAAGGCGCAGCGGTCGG
GCTGAACGGGGGGTTCGTGCACACAGCCCAGCTTGGAGCGAACGACCTACACCGAACTGAGATACCTACA
GCGTGAGCTATGAGAAAGCGCCACGCTTCCCGAAGGGAGAAAGGCGGACAGGTATCCGGTAAGCGGCAGG
GTCGGAACAGGAGAGCGCACGAGGGAGCTTCCAGGGGGAAACGCCTGGTATCTTTATAGTCCTGTCGGGT
TTCGCCACCTCTGACTTGAGCGTCGATTTTTGTGATGCTCGTCAGGGGGGCGGAGCCTATGGAAAAACGC
CAGCAACGCGGCCTTTTTACGGTTCCTGGCCTTTTGCTGGCCTTTTGCTCACATGTTCTTTCCTGCGTTA
TCCCCTGATTCTGTGGATAACCGTATTACCGCCAT
Features (pLannotate 1.2.2; 16 found; start..end, strand, type, name):
     65..368     +  enhancer       CMV enhancer: human cytomegalovirus immediate early enhancer
    369..572     +  promoter       CMV promoter: human cytomegalovirus (CMV) immediate early promoter
    595..618     +  misc_feature   MCS (fragment): multiple cloning site
    631..657     +  CDS            Myc (fragment): Myc (human c-Myc proto-oncogene) epitope tag
    664..984     +  CDS            DmrB: F36V mutant of FK506-binding protein FKBP12 binds synthetic ligands that do not bind wild-type FKBP
   1018..1053    +  CDS            Y-FAST (fragment): small protein tag, derived from photoactive yellow protein, that allows in vivo fluorescent labeling by addition of a cell-permeant fluorogen (Plamont et al., 2016)
   1075..1158    +  CDS            large T antigen (fragment): large T antigen from SV40 (simian virus 40)
   1181..1302    +  polyA_signal   SV40 poly(A) signal: SV40 polyadenylation signal
   1336..1764    -  rep_origin     f1 ori (sequence partly withheld): f1 bacteriophage origin of replication; arrow indicates direction of (+) strand synthesis
   1791..1895    +  promoter       AmpR promoter: bla
   1897..2254    +  promoter       SV40 promoter: SV40 enhancer and early promoter
   2289..3083    +  CDS            NeoR/KanR: aminoglycoside phosphotransferase from Tn5; aph(3')-II (or nptII); confers resistance to neomycin, kanamycin, and G418 (Geneticin®)
   3104..3256    +  CDS            ble (fragment): BLE_KLEPN - Experimental evidence at protein level: Swiss-Prot protein existence level 1. Binding protein with a strong affinity to the bleomycin family of antibiotics. Binds to CL990; an antimitotic-antibiotic compound. From Klebsiella pneumoniae.
   3315..3362    +  polyA_signal   HSV TK poly(A) signal: herpes simplex virus thymidine kinase polyadenylation signal (Cole and Stacy, 1985)
   3453..3469    -  polyA_signal   bGH poly(A) signal (fragment): bovine growth hormone polyadenylation signal
   3691..4279    +  rep_origin     ori: high-copy-number ColE1/pMB1/pBR322/pUC origin of replication
