[The description below was written by a language model from this plasmid's Addgene catalogue record and pLannotate feature annotations shown in this document.]
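Description:
pAG153 FKBP-CFAST11 is a 4.4 kb mammalian expression plasmid, catalogued on a pIRES backbone, that produces one half of the splitFAST complementation reporter fused to FKBP. It is propagated in E. coli from a high-copy ColE1/pUC-type origin and also carries an f1 phage origin. A single Tn5 NeoR/KanR gene serves both hosts. A bacterial bla-type promoter drives it for kanamycin selection, and the adjacent SV40 enhancer/early promoter drives it for G418 selection in mammalian cells, with an HSV TK polyadenylation signal downstream. Although the backbone is named pIRES, no IRES element appears in either feature table. The two tables, from the depositor sequence and the repository's sequencing result, are the same length and agree apart from a four-base offset in numbering.

The expression cassette uses the human CMV immediate-early enhancer and promoter and ends at an SV40 poly(A) signal. The synthetic 429 bp insert encodes an N-terminal Myc epitope tag, then an FKBP12-type domain, then CFAST11, the short C-terminal fragment of splitFAST, which the annotation detects as a small piece of Y-FAST. The annotation software matches the FKBP segment to the F36V variant (DmrB), but the catalogue entry simply calls it FKBP, so the exact variant should be checked against the sequence. Short annotated fragments such as SV40 large T antigen, ble and bGH poly(A) are probably backbone remnants or partial matches.

FAST is derived from photoactive yellow protein and fluoresces on binding a cell-permeant fluorogen. In the split version, fluorescence requires the C-terminal fragment to meet the complementary N-terminal fragment. The associated publication title describes this complementation as rapid and reversible. The record gives the purpose only as expressing FKBP-CFAST11 in mammalian cells and does not name the partner construct it is used with.
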