Addgene plasmid #130813: pAG153 FKBP-CFAST11
Purpose: Expresses FKBP-CFAST11 in mammalian cells
Depositing lab: Arnaud Gautier. Depositing organization: CNRS UMR 8640, Processus d'Activation Sélectif par Transfert d'Energie Uni-électronique ou Radiatif (PASTEUR). Publication: A split fluorescent reporter with rapid and reversible complementation. Tebo AG, Gautier A. Nat Commun. 2019 Jun 27;10(1):2822. doi: 10.1038/s41467-019-10855-0. PubMed 31249300.
Backbone
  Vector backbone: pIRES
  Backbone size w/o insert (bp): 3960
  Total vector size (bp): 4389
  Vector type: Mammalian Expression
  Selectable markers: Neomycin (select with G418)
Growth in bacteria
  Bacterial resistance: Kanamycin, 50 μg/mL
  Growth temperature: 37°C
  Growth strain: DH5alpha
  Copy number: High Copy
Gene/Insert
  Gene/Insert name: FKBP-CFAST11 (alt name: FKBP fused to CFAST11 (the C-terminal part of splitFAST))
  Species: Synthetic
  Insert size (bp): 429
  Promoter: CMV
  Tag / fusion protein: Myc-tag (N terminal on insert)
  Cloning method: Gibson Cloning
  Sequencing primers: 5′ CGCAAATGGGCGGTAGGCGTG
Terms and licenses: Academic/Nonprofit Terms; Industry Terms: Not Available to Industry
How to cite: pAG153 FKBP-CFAST11 was a gift from Arnaud Gautier (Addgene plasmid # 130813 ; http://n2t.net/addgene:130813 ; RRID:Addgene_130813)
